Addgene plasmid #167216: pJBL7045
Purpose: overexpression of CueR in E. coli for cell-free copper sensing
Depositing lab: Julius Lucks. Depositing organization: Northwestern University. Publication: At-Home, Cell-Free Synthetic Biology Education Modules for Transcriptional Regulation and Environmental Water Quality Monitoring. Jung JK, Rasor BJ, Rybnicky GA, Silverman AD, Standeven J, Kuhn R, Granito T, Ekas HM, Wang BM, Karim AS, Lucks JB, Jewett MC. ACS Synth Biol. 2023 Oct 20;12(10):2909-2921. doi: 10.1021/acssynbio.3c00223. Epub 2023 Sep 12. PubMed 37699423.
Backbone
  Vector backbone: pJL1
  Vector type: Bacterial Expression
Growth in bacteria
  Bacterial resistance: Kanamycin, 50 μg/mL
  Growth temperature: 37°C
  Growth strain: DH5alpha
  Copy number: High Copy
Gene/Insert
  Gene/Insert name: CueR
  Species: Other
  Cloning method: Gibson Cloning
Terms and licenses: Academic/Nonprofit Terms; Industry Terms: Not Available to Industry
How to cite: pJBL7045 was a gift from Julius Lucks (Addgene plasmid # 167216 ; http://n2t.net/addgene:167216 ; RRID:Addgene_167216)
