[The description below was written by a language model from this plasmid's Addgene catalogue record and pLannotate feature annotations shown in this document.]
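Description:
pJBL7045 is a compact bacterial expression plasmid (about 2.2 kb) built on the pJL1 backbone, a minimal T7-driven vector commonly used for protein production in E. coli and in cell-free systems. It replicates from a high-copy ColE1/pUC-type origin and is selected with kanamycin through an aminoglycoside phosphotransferase (KanR) gene, which sits on the opposite strand from the expression cassette.

The payload is the coding sequence for CueR. The catalogue lists its species only as "Other", but the feature annotation matches it to the E. coli K-12 protein (also known as CopR). CueR is a MerR-family, copper-responsive transcriptional regulator. The gene was inserted by Gibson cloning between a T7 promoter with the strong ribosome binding site from phage T7 gene 10 and a T7 terminator, so expression depends on a supply of T7 RNA polymerase. Between the end of the cueR reading frame and the terminator, the annotation software also flags a short fragment resembling the T7 gene 10B-derived SET1 solubility tag. This lies outside the annotated cueR CDS and is only partial, so it may simply be residual phage-derived backbone sequence rather than a functional fusion tag, and the record does not clarify this. No affinity tag or reporter is annotated.

The stated purpose is overexpression of CueR in E. coli for cell-free copper sensing. In that setting, the regulator is supplied so that copper can control transcription of a separate reporter template that is not part of this plasmid. The associated work concerns educational cell-free synthetic biology modules on transcriptional regulation and water-quality monitoring.
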