Features (pLannotate 1.2.2; 7 found; start..end, strand, type, name):
     17..605     +  rep_origin     ori: high-copy-number ColE1/pMB1/pBR322/pUC origin of replication
    633..651     +  promoter       T7 promoter: promoter for bacteriophage T7 RNA polymerase
    683..705     +  RBS            RBS: efficient ribosome binding site from bacteriophage T7 gene 10 (Olins and Rangwala, 1989)
    713..1117    +  CDS            cueR: CUER_ECOLI - Also known as copR From Escherichia coli (strain K12).
   1129..1178    +  CDS            SET1 (fragment): solubility-enhancement tag derived from T7 phage gene 10B
   1186..1233    +  terminator     T7 terminator: transcription terminator for bacteriophage T7 RNA polymerase
   1251..2066    -  CDS            KanR: aminoglycoside phosphotransferase; aph(3')-Ia; confers resistance to kanamycin in bacteria or G418 (Geneticin®) in eukaryotes
>Addgene plasmid #167216 | pJBL7045 | depositor full sequence | sequence record 324767 | Full Sequence
AGATCAAAGGATCTTCTTGAGATCCTTTTTTTCTGCGCGTAATCTGCTGCTTGCAAACAAAAAAACCACC
GCTACCAGCGGTGGTTTGTTTGCCGGATCAAGAGCTACCAACTCTTTTTCCGAAGGTAACTGGCTTCAGC
AGAGCGCAGATACCAAATACTGTTCTTCTAGTGTAGCCGTAGTTAGGCCACCACTTCAAGAACTCTGTAG
CACCGCCTACATACCTCGCTCTGCTAATCCTGTTACCAGTGGCTGCTGCCAGTGGCGATAAGTCGTGTCT
TACCGGGTTGGACTCAAGACGATAGTTACCGGATAAGGCGCAGCGGTCGGGCTGAACGGGGGGTTCGTGC
ACACAGCCCAGCTTGGAGCGAACGACCTACACCGAACTGAGATACCTACAGCGTGAGCTATGAGAAAGCG
CCACGCTTCCCGAAGGGAGAAAGGCGGACAGGTATCCGGTAAGCGGCAGGGTCGGAACAGGAGAGCGCAC
GAGGGAGCTTCCAGGGGGAAACGCCTGGTATCTTTATAGTCCTGTCGGGTTTCGCCACCTCTGACTTGAG
CGTCGATTTTTGTGATGCTCGTCAGGGGGGCGGAGCCTATGGAAAAACGCCAGCAACGCGATCCCGCGAA
ATTAATACGACTCACTATAGGGAGACCACAACGGTTTCCCTCTAGAAATAATTTTGTTTAACTTTAAGAA
GGAGATATACATATGAATATCTCTGATGTTGCAAAGATTACGGGCCTTACCTCGAAAGCAATCCGCTTCT
ACGAAGAAAAGGGACTGGTCACACCTCCCATGCGTAGCGAAAACGGCTACCGCACATACACCCAGCAACA
CCTGAATGAGCTGACTTTGCTGCGCCAGGCGCGTCAAGTGGGTTTCAATTTGGAGGAATCCGGGGAGCTG
GTCAACCTGTTCAATGACCCACAACGCCATTCGGCCGACGTGAAACGCCGTACATTAGAAAAAGTTGCCG
AAATTGAACGCCATATTGAAGAGCTGCAGTCCATGCGCGATCAGTTGTTAGCACTGGCAAACGCTTGTCC
TGGAGATGATTCGGCTGATTGTCCGATTATCGAAAACTTATCTGGATGTTGTCACCATCGCGCAGGGTAA
GTCGACCGGCTGCTAACAAAGCCCGAAAGGAAGCTGAGTTGGCTGCTGCCACCGCTGAGCAATAACTAGC
ATAACCCCTTGGGGCCTCTAAACGGGTCTTGAGGGGTTTTTTGCTGAAAGCCAATTCTGATTAGAAAAAC
TCATCGAGCATCAAATGAAACTGCAATTTATTCATATCAGGATTATCAATACCATATTTTTGAAAAAGCC
GTTTCTGTAATGAAGGAGAAAACTCACCGAGGCAGTTCCATAGGATGGCAAGATCCTGGTATCGGTCTGC
GATTCCGACTCGTCCAACATCAATACAACCTATTAATTTCCCCTCGTCAAAAATAAGGTTATCAAGTGAG
AAATCACCATGAGTGACGACTGAATCCGGTGAGAATGGCAAAAGCTTATGCATTTCTTTCCAGACTTGTT
CAACAGGCCAGCCATTACGCTCGTCATCAAAATCACTCGCATCAACCAAACCGTTATTCATTCGTGATTG
CGCCTGAGCGAGACGAAATACGCGATCGCTGTTAAAAGGACAATTACAAACAGGAATCGAATGCAACCGG
CGCAGGAACACTGCCAGCGCATCAACAATATTTTCACCTGAATCAGGATATTCTTCTAATACCTGGAATG
CTGTTTTCCCGGGGATCGCAGTGGTGAGTAACCATGCATCATCAGGAGTACGGATAAAATGCTTGATGGT
CGGAAGAGGCATAAATTCCGTCAGCCAGTTTAGTCTGACCATCTCATCTGTAACATCATTGGCAACGCTA
CCTTTGCCATGTTTCAGAAACAACTCTGGCGCATCGGGCTTCCCATACAATCGATAGATTGTCGCACCTG
ATTGCCCGACATTATCGCGAGCCCATTTATACCCATATAAATCAGCATCCATGTTGGAATTTAATCGCGG
CTTCGAGCAAGACGTTTCCCGTTGAATATGGCTCATAACACCCCTTGTATTACTGTTTATGTAAGCAGAC
AGTTTTATTGTTCATGATGATATATTTTTATCTTGTGCAATGTAACATCAGAGATTTTGAGACACAACGT
G
