Features (pLannotate 1.2.2; 7 found; start..end, strand, type, name):
     17..605     +  rep_origin     ori: high-copy-number ColE1/pMB1/pBR322/pUC origin of replication
    633..651     +  promoter       T7 promoter: promoter for bacteriophage T7 RNA polymerase
    683..705     +  RBS            RBS: efficient ribosome binding site from bacteriophage T7 gene 10 (Olins and Rangwala, 1989)
    713..1117    +  CDS            cueR: CUER_ECOLI - Also known as copR From Escherichia coli (strain K12).
   1129..1178    +  CDS            SET1 (fragment): solubility-enhancement tag derived from T7 phage gene 10B
   1186..1233    +  terminator     T7 terminator: transcription terminator for bacteriophage T7 RNA polymerase
   1251..2066    -  CDS            KanR: aminoglycoside phosphotransferase; aph(3')-Ia; confers resistance to kanamycin in bacteria or G418 (Geneticin®) in eukaryotes
>Addgene plasmid #167216 | pJBL7045 | addgene full sequence | sequence record 331009 | Addgene NGS Result
AGATCAAAGGATCTTCTTGAGATCCTTTTTTTCTGCGCGTAATCTGCTGCTTGCAAACAAAAAAACCACC
GCTACCAGCGGTGGTTTGTTTGCCGGATCAAGAGCTACCAACTCTTTTTCCGAAGGTAACTGGCTTCAGC
AGAGCGCAGATACCAAATACTGTTCTTCTAGTGTAGCCGTAGTTAGGCCACCACTTCAAGAACTCTGTAG
CACCGCCTACATACCTCGCTCTGCTAATCCTGTTACCAGTGGCTGCTGCCAGTGGCGATAAGTCGTGTCT
TACCGGGTTGGACTCAAGACGATAGTTACCGGATAAGGCGCAGCGGTCGGGCTGAACGGGGGGTTCGTGC
ACACAGCCCAGCTTGGAGCGAACGACCTACACCGAACTGAGATACCTACAGCGTGAGCTATGAGAAAGCG
CCACGCTTCCCGAAGGGAGAAAGGCGGACAGGTATCCGGTAAGCGGCAGGGTCGGAACAGGAGAGCGCAC
GAGGGAGCTTCCAGGGGGAAACGCCTGGTATCTTTATAGTCCTGTCGGGTTTCGCCACCTCTGACTTGAG
CGTCTATTTTTGTGATGCTCGTCAGGGGGGCGGAGCCTATGGAAAAACGCCAGCAACGCGATCCCGCGAA
ATTAATACGACTCACTATAGGGAGACCACAACGGTTTCCCTCTAGAAATAATTTTGTTTAACTTTAAGAA
GGAGATATACATATGAATATCTCTGATGTTGCAAAGATTACGGGCCTTACCTCGAAAGCAATCCGCTTCT
ACGAAGAAAAGGGACTGGTCACACCTCCCATGCGTAGCGAAAACGGCTACCGCACATACACCCAGCAACA
CCTGAATGAGCTGACTTTGCTGCGCCAGGCGCGTCAAGTGGGTTTCAATTTGGAGGAATCCGGGGAGCTG
GTCAACCTGTTCAATGACCCACAACGCCATTCGGCCGACGTGAAACGCCGTACATTAGAAAAAGTTGCCG
AAATTGAACGCCATATTGAAGAGCTGCAGTCCATGCGCGATCAGTTGTTAGCACTGGCAAACGCTTGTCC
TGGAGATGATTCGGCTGATTGTCCGATTATCGAAAACTTATCTGGATGTTGTCACCATCGCGCAGGGTAA
GTCGACCGGCTGCTAACAAAGCCCGAAAGGAAGCTGAGTTGGCTGCTGCCACCGCTGAGCAATAACTAGC
ATAACCCCTTGGGGCCTCTAAACGGGTCTTGAGGGGTTTTTTGCTGAAAGCCAATTCTGATTAGAAAAAC
TCATCGAGCATCAAATGAAACTGCAATTTATTCATATCAGGATTATCAATACCATATTTTTGAAAAAGCC
GTTTCTGTAATGAAGGAGAAAACTCACCGAGGCAGTTCCATAGGATGGCAAGATCCTGGTATCGGTCTGC
GATTCCGACTCGTCCAACATCAATACAACCTATTAATTTCCCCTCGTCAAAAATAAGGTTATCAAGTGAG
AAATCACCATGAGTGACGACTGAATCCGGTGAGAATGGCAAAAGCTTATGCATTTCTTTCCAGACTTGTT
CAACAGGCCAGCCATTACGCTCGTCATCAAAATCACTCGCATCAACCAAACCGTTATTCATTCGTGATTG
CGCCTGAGCGAGACGAAATACGCGATCGCTGTTAAAAGGACAATTACAAACATGAATCGAATGCAACCGG
CGCAGGAACACTGCCAGCGCATCAACAATATTTTCACCTGAATCAGGATATTCTTCTAATACCTGGAATG
CTGTTTTCCCGGGGATCGCAGTGGTGAGTAACCATGCATCATCAGGAGTACGGATAAAATGCTTGATGGT
CGGAAGAGGCATAAATTCCGTCAGCCAGTTTAGTCTGACCATCTCATCTGTAACATCATTGGCAACGCTA
CCTTTGCCATGTTTCAGAAACAACTCTGGCGCATCGGGCTTCCCATACAATCGATAGATTGTCGCACCTG
ATTGCCCGACATTATCTCGAGCCCATTTATACCCATATAAATCAGCATCCATGTTGGAATTTAATCGCGG
CTTCGAGCAAGACGTTTCCCGTTTAATATGGCTCATAACACCCCTTGTATTACTGTTTATGTAAGCAGAC
AGTTTTATTGTTCATTATGATATATTTTTATCTTGTGCAATGTAACATCAGAGATTTTGAGACACAACGT
G
